Addgene plasmid #126719: pZ_P-HXT1-eGFP
Purpose: yeast plasmid overexpressing eGFP
Depositing lab: Menghao Cai. Depositing organization: East China University of Science and Technology. Publication: Engineered ethanol-driven biosynthetic system for improving production of acetyl-CoA derived drugs in Crabtree-negative yeast. Liu Y, Bai C, Liu Q, Xu Q, Qian Z, Peng Q, Yu J, Xu M, Zhou X, Zhang Y, Cai M. Metab Eng. 2019 Jul;54:275-284. doi: 10.1016/j.ymben.2019.05.001. Epub 2019 May 9. PubMed 31077813.
Backbone
  Vector backbone: pPICZ B
  Backbone manufacturer: Invitrogen
  Backbone size w/o insert (bp): 3328
  Vector type: Yeast Expression
  Selectable markers: Zeocin
Growth in bacteria
  Bacterial resistance: Bleocin (Zeocin), 50 μg/mL
  Growth temperature: 37°C
  Growth strain: DH5alpha
  Copy number: Unknown
Gene/Insert
  Gene/Insert name: egfp
  Species: Mycobacterium tuberculosis H37Rv
  Insert size (bp): 723
  GenBank ID: AM697669.1
  Promoter: HXT1
  Cloning method: Gibson Cloning
Terms and licenses: Academic/Nonprofit Terms; Industry Terms: Not Available to Industry
How to cite: pZ_P-HXT1-eGFP was a gift from Menghao Cai (Addgene plasmid # 126719 ; http://n2t.net/addgene:126719 ; RRID:Addgene_126719)
