[The description below was written by a language model from this plasmid's Addgene catalogue record and pLannotate feature annotations shown in this document.]
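Description:
pZ_P-HXT1-eGFP is a yeast expression plasmid of about 4.95 kb built by Gibson cloning on the Invitrogen pPICZ B backbone, a vector designed for Pichia pastoris (Komagataella phaffii). It is propagated in E. coli through a high-copy ColE1/pUC-type origin. No yeast replication origin is annotated, which fits the usual use of pPICZ vectors as integrating plasmids. A single Sh ble (BleoR) gene gives Zeocin selection in both hosts: the S. cerevisiae TEF1 promoter drives it in yeast, the synthetic EM7 promoter drives it in bacteria, and the CYC1 terminator closes the cassette.

The payload is an approximately 720 bp enhanced GFP coding sequence, which the annotation software matches to yEGFP. It is followed by a short tag-like fragment that probably reflects the backbone's C-terminal His-tag region, a small piece of AOX1 coding sequence, and the AOX1 transcription terminator. The catalogue names HXT1 as the promoter driving the reporter. The feature tables do not label an HXT1 element, but they leave roughly 870 bp unannotated immediately upstream of the GFP start, where such a promoter would be expected to lie. Both sequence records also show an intact methanol-inducible AOX1 promoter further upstream, followed by a tRNA-like hit, so the backbone promoter appears to have been retained rather than replaced. The record does not explain how it relates to reporter expression. The catalogue lists the insert species as Mycobacterium tuberculosis, which seems to reflect the cited GenBank entry rather than the biological origin of GFP.

The stated purpose is eGFP overexpression in yeast. The associated work concerns an ethanol-driven biosynthetic system in a Crabtree-negative yeast, so the plasmid most plausibly serves as a fluorescent reporter for measuring HXT1 promoter activity.
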