Features (pLannotate 1.2.2; 11 found; start..end, strand, type, name):
      2..940     +  promoter       AOX1 promoter: Pichia pastoris AOX1; inducible promoter, regulated by methanol
   1015..1086    +  ncRNA          tRNA: Accession: RF00005 - tRNA
   1959..2675    +  CDS            yEGFP: yEGFP is a fluorescent protein published in 1997.
   2678..2696    +  CDS            capTEV™ (fragment): composite tag for in vivo biotinylation, TEV protease cleavage, and 6xHis tagging
   2707..2772    +  CDS            AOX1 (fragment): ALOX1_KOMPC - Experimental evidence at protein level: Swiss-Prot protein existence level 1. Major isoform of alcohol oxidase, which catalyzes the oxidation of methanol to formaldehyde and hydrogen peroxide, the first step in the methanol utilization pathway of methylotrophic yeasts. From Komagataella phaffii (strain ATCC 76273 / CBS 7435 / CECT 11047 / NRRL Y-11430 / Wegner 21-1) (Yeast) (Pichia pastoris).
   2776..3022    +  terminator     AOX1 terminator: Pichia pastoris AOX1; transcription terminator for AOX1
   3037..3448    +  promoter       TEF1 promoter: S. cerevisiae TEF1; promoter for EF-1α
   3456..3503    +  promoter       EM7 promoter: synthetic bacterial promoter&nbsp
   3522..3896    +  CDS            BleoR: antibiotic-binding protein; Sh ble from Streptoalloteichus hindustanus; confers resistance to bleomycin, phleomycin, and Zeocin™
   3962..4209    +  terminator     CYC1 terminator: S. cerevisiae CYC1; transcription terminator for CYC1
   4284..4872    -  rep_origin     ori: high-copy-number ColE1/pMB1/pBR322/pUC origin of replication
>Addgene plasmid #126719 | pZ_P-HXT1-eGFP | depositor full sequence | sequence record 242589 | Full Sequence
AGATCTAACATCCAAAGACGAAAGGTTGAATGAAACCTTTTTGCCATCCGACATCCACAGGTCCATTCTC
ACACATAAGTGCCAAACGCAACAGGAGGGGATACACTAGCAGCAGACCGTTGCAAACGCAGGACCTCCAC
TCCTCTTCTCCTCAACACCCACTTTTGCCATCGAAAAACCAGCCCAGTTATTGGGCTTGATTGGAGCTCG
CTCATTCCAATTCCTTCTATTAGGCTACTAACACCATGACTTTATTAGCCTGTCTATCCTGGCCCCCCTG
GCGAGGTTCATGTTTGTTTATTTCCGAATGCAACAAGCTCCGCATTACACCCGAACATCACTCCAGATGA
GGGCTTTCTGAGTGTGGGGTCAAATAGTTTCATGTTCCCCAAATGGCCCAAAACTGACAGTTTAAACGCT
GTCTTGGAACCTAATATGACAAAAGCGTGATCTCATCCAAGATGAACTAAGTTTGGTTCGTTGAAATGCT
AACGGCCAGTTGGTCAAAAAGAAACTTCCAAAAGTCGGCATACCGTTTGTCTTGTTTGGTATTGATTGAC
GAATGCTCAAAAATAATCTCATTAATGCTTAGCGCAGTCTCTCTATCGCTTCTGAACCCCGGTGCACCTG
TGCCGAAACGCAAATGGGGAAACACCCGCTTTTTGGATGATTATGCATTGTCTCCACATTGTATGCTTCC
AAGATTCTGGTGGGAATACTGCTGATAGCCTAACGTTCATGATCAAAATTTAACTGTTCTAACCCCTACT
TGACAGCAATATATAAACAGAAGGAAGCTGCCCTGTCTTAAACCTTTTTTTTTATCATCATTATTAGCTT
ACTTTCATAATTGCGACTGGTTCCAATTGACAAGCTTTTGATTTTAACGACTTTTAACGACAACTTGAGA
AGATCAAAAAACAACTAATTATTCGAAACGAGGGTACCCAATTGATTAAGTTCAGTGAAATTTCAAACCG
CTATACACAACAGGACAACTTTGAGTTTAGAAAAATCCGATGTAGTGTAACGGCTAGCACGGTCCGCTTT
CACCGGGCAGACCCGGGTTCGACTCCCGGCATCGGAGTTTATTTTTCCATTTCGTTCTTTAGAGTATTCT
CCTCAGCATGCCCCCCTGAATTTTTCCTTTTTTCCATGTGTCCCATTTTTCCACTTTTTTTACAGTTTTC
CTCGTGATGTTAATTGGCTACACAAAAGCTGCCACACGAAACCTTAATCACGAAAAACTATACAGCCTTC
ACTAATCCGTAGCCCCATAATATGTTGTCCACGTGCTGTTGGGTACTACCTGTAGACTCTCATACCCCAC
TCCGTCTTTCTCCAACAATTAACGCAGTACCGAGATTTATCAGCAGACTCAAATTGGGCAAACTCTGTAT
TTTTCCTTGCCCGCATAATTTATGGGTCTCAGGCCTCCACGTTTCCTGTTTACTTGAAGAATATTGGCTG
CGGAAAAAGTGGTAAGGACAACCCCCTTTTAATTGGATCCAGTTTTTCCGAAATGTTCCGATCCGTACGT
CATCTCCGAAGCCGTACATTTTCACTCAATCTACGTAGCTTTGGACTCAGCGCTCCTGGAATTGCCAGGA
CAGTTTACTTGAGTTGATATTCCCTTGTAGATTGTGTGCTTCTTTTTCCAAAATTTGAGGCTTCGTTTGA
AAAGTGGAATCTGGTCGCTAGATCACTTCATGCCTATTTTTCACGGAAAAATAAGTGGTACTATGCACCC
CTTAAACCTAAAGAAAAACGGAAAAATTACCCCAAAACCTGGTGATGTTTTTCGCCCCTTTCTTTTTATC
CGAGTTTTTCTTTTTTCTTGTCTGCCAAATTCCTCTCCTGACCTTAGCGTCCCCGGAAAAAATTAACTAC
TTAAGGACCGAATGAGCCCCAGCTTTTCCCCTTCTCTTCATTATTCCCCATAATATAATGAATTCACCAT
GGGTTCTAAAGGTGAAGAATTATTCACTGGTGTTGTCCCAATTTTGGTTGAATTAGATGGTGATGTTAAT
GGTCACAAATTTTCTGTCTCCGGTGAAGGTGAAGGTGATGCTACTTACGGTAAATTGACCTTAAAATTTA
TTTGTACTACTGGTAAATTGCCAGTTCCATGGCCAACCTTAGTCACTACTTTCGGTTATGGTGTTCAATG
TTTTGCGAGATACCCAGATCATATGAAACAACATGACTTTTTCAAGTCTGCCATGCCAGAAGGTTATGTT
CAAGAAAGAACTATTTTTTTCAAAGATGACGGTAACTACAAGACCAGAGCTGAAGTCAAGTTTGAAGGTG
ATACCTTAGTTAATAGAATCGAATTAAAAGGTATTGATTTTAAAGAAGATGGTAACATTTTAGGTCACAA
ATTGGAATACAACTATAACTCTCACAATGTTTACATCATGGCTGACAAACAAAAGAATGGTATCAAAGTT
AACTTCAAAATTAGACACAACATTGAAGATGGTTCTGTTCAATTAGCTGACCATTATCAACAAAATACTC
CAATTGGTGATGGTCCAGTCTTGTTACCAGACAACCATTACTTATCCACTCAATCTGCCTTATCCAAAGA
TCCAAACGAAAAGAGAGACCACATGGTCTTGTTAGAATTTGTTACTGCTGCTGGTATTACCCATGGTATG
GATGAATTGTACAAATAGCATCATCATCATCATCATTGAGTTTGTAGCCTTAGACATGACTGTTCCTCAG
TTCAAGTTGGGCACTTACGAGAAGACCGGTCTTGCTAGATTCTAATCAAGAGGATGTCAGAATGCCATTT
GCCTGAGAGATGCAGGCTTCATTTTTGATACTTTTTTATTTGTAACCTATATAGTATAGGATTTTTTTTG
TCATTTTGTTTCTTCTCGTACGAGCTTGCTCCTGATCAGCCTATCTCGCAGCTGATGAATATCTTGTGGT
AGGGGTTTGGGAAAATCATTCGAGTTTGATGTTTTTCTTGGTATTTCCCACTCCTCTTCAGAGTACAGAA
GATTAAGTGAGACCTTCGTTTGTGCGGATCCCCCACACACCATAGCTTCAAAATGTTTCTACTCCTTTTT
TACTCTTCCAGATTTTCTCGGACTCCGCGCATCGCCGTACCACTTCAAAACACCCAAGCACAGCATACTA
AATTTTCCCTCTTTCTTCCTCTAGGGTGTCGTTAATTACCCGTACTAAAGGTTTGGAAAAGAAAAAAGAG
ACCGCCTCGTTTCTTTTTCTTCGTCGAAAAAGGCAATAAAAATTTTTATCACGTTTCTTTTTCTTGAAAT
TTTTTTTTTTAGTTTTTTTCTCTTTCAGTGACCTCCATTGATATTTAAGTTAATAAACGGTCTTCAATTT
CTCAAGTTTCAGTTTCATTTTTCTTGTTCTATTACAACTTTTTTTACTTCTTGTTCATTAGAAAGAAAGC
ATAGCAATCTAATCTAAGGGGCGGTGTTGACAATTAATCATCGGCATAGTATATCGGCATAGTATAATAC
GACAAGGTGAGGAACTAAACCATGGCCAAGTTGACCAGTGCCGTTCCGGTGCTCACCGCGCGCGACGTCG
CCGGAGCGGTCGAGTTCTGGACCGACCGGCTCGGGTTCTCCCGGGACTTCGTGGAGGACGACTTCGCCGG
TGTGGTCCGGGACGACGTGACCCTGTTCATCAGCGCGGTCCAGGACCAGGTGGTGCCGGACAACACCCTG
GCCTGGGTGTGGGTGCGCGGCCTGGACGAGCTGTACGCCGAGTGGTCGGAGGTCGTGTCCACGAACTTCC
GGGACGCCTCCGGGCCGGCCATGACCGAGATCGGCGAGCAGCCGTGGGGGCGGGAGTTCGCCCTGCGCGA
CCCGGCCGGCAACTGCGTGCACTTCGTGGCCGAGGAGCAGGACTGACACGTCCGACGGCGGCCCACGGGT
CCCAGGCCTCGGAGATCCGTCCCCCTTTTCCTTTGTCGATATCATGTAATTAGTTATGTCACGCTTACAT
TCACGCCCTCCCCCCACATCCGCTCTAACCGAAAAGGAAGGAGTTAGACAACCTGAAGTCTAGGTCCCTA
TTTATTTTTTTATAGTTATGTTAGTATTAAGAACGTTATTTATATTTCAAATTTTTCTTTTTTTTCTGTA
CAGACGCGTGTACGCATGTAACATTATACTGAAAACCTTGCTTGAGAAGGTTTTGGGACGCTCGAAGGCT
TTAATTTGCAAGCTGGAGACCAACATGTGAGCAAAAGGCCAGCAAAAGGCCAGGAACCGTAAAAAGGCCG
CGTTGCTGGCGTTTTTCCATAGGCTCCGCCCCCCTGACGAGCATCACAAAAATCGACGCTCAAGTCAGAG
GTGGCGAAACCCGACAGGACTATAAAGATACCAGGCGTTTCCCCCTGGAAGCTCCCTCGTGCGCTCTCCT
GTTCCGACCCTGCCGCTTACCGGATACCTGTCCGCCTTTCTCCCTTCGGGAAGCGTGGCGCTTTCTCAAT
GCTCACGCTGTAGGTATCTCAGTTCGGTGTAGGTCGTTCGCTCCAAGCTGGGCTGTGTGCACGAACCCCC
CGTTCAGCCCGACCGCTGCGCCTTATCCGGTAACTATCGTCTTGAGTCCAACCCGGTAAGACACGACTTA
TCGCCACTGGCAGCAGCCACTGGTAACAGGATTAGCAGAGCGAGGTATGTAGGCGGTGCTACAGAGTTCT
TGAAGTGGTGGCCTAACTACGGCTACACTAGAAGGACAGTATTTGGTATCTGCGCTCTGCTGAAGCCAGT
TACCTTCGGAAAAAGAGTTGGTAGCTCTTGATCCGGCAAACAAACCACCGCTGGTAGCGGTGGTTTTTTT
GTTTGCAAGCAGCAGATTACGCGCAGAAAAAAAGGATCTCAAGAAGATCCTTTGATCTTTTCTACGGGGT
CTGACGCTCAGTGGAACGAAAACTCACGTTAAGGGATTTTGGTCATGAGATC
