Features (pLannotate 1.2.2; 11 found; start..end, strand, type, name):
     50..988     +  promoter       AOX1 promoter: Pichia pastoris AOX1; inducible promoter, regulated by methanol
   1063..1134    +  ncRNA          tRNA: Accession: RF00005 - tRNA
   2007..2723    +  CDS            yEGFP: yEGFP is a fluorescent protein published in 1997.
   2726..2744    +  CDS            capTEV™ (fragment): composite tag for in vivo biotinylation, TEV protease cleavage, and 6xHis tagging
   2755..2820    +  CDS            AOX1 (fragment): ALOX1_KOMPC - Experimental evidence at protein level: Swiss-Prot protein existence level 1. Major isoform of alcohol oxidase, which catalyzes the oxidation of methanol to formaldehyde and hydrogen peroxide, the first step in the methanol utilization pathway of methylotrophic yeasts. From Komagataella phaffii (strain ATCC 76273 / CBS 7435 / CECT 11047 / NRRL Y-11430 / Wegner 21-1) (Yeast) (Pichia pastoris).
   2824..3070    +  terminator     AOX1 terminator: Pichia pastoris AOX1; transcription terminator for AOX1
   3091..3498    +  promoter       TEF1 promoter: S. cerevisiae TEF1; promoter for EF-1α
   3505..3552    +  promoter       EM7 promoter: synthetic bacterial promoter&nbsp
   3571..3945    +  CDS            BleoR: antibiotic-binding protein; Sh ble from Streptoalloteichus hindustanus; confers resistance to bleomycin, phleomycin, and Zeocin™
   4011..4258    +  terminator     CYC1 terminator: S. cerevisiae CYC1; transcription terminator for CYC1
   4333..4921    -  rep_origin     ori: high-copy-number ColE1/pMB1/pBR322/pUC origin of replication
>Addgene plasmid #126719 | pZ_P-HXT1-eGFP | addgene full sequence | sequence record 248169 | Addgene NGS Result
CGCTCAGTGGAACGAAAACTCACGTTAAGGGATTTTGGTCATGAGATCAGATCTAACATCCAAAGACGAA
AGGTTGAATGAAACCTTTTTGCCATCCGACATCCACAGGTCCATTCTCACACATAAGTGCCAAACGCAAC
AGGAGGGGATACACTAGCAGCAGACCGTTGCAAACGCAGGACCTCCACTCCTCTTCTCCTCAACACCCAC
TTTTGCCATCGAAAAACCAGCCCAGTTATTGGGCTTGATTGGAGCTCGCTCATTCCAATTCCTTCTATTA
GGCTACTAACACCATGACTTTATTAGCCTGTCTATCCTGGCCCCCCTGGCGAGGTTCATGTTTGTTTATT
TCCGAATGCAACAAGCTCCGCATTACACCCGAACATCACTCCAGATGAGGGCTTTCTGAGTGTGGGGTCA
AATAGTTTCATGTTCCCCAAATGGCCCAAAACTGACAGTTTAAACGCTGTCTTGGAACCTAATATGACAA
AAGCGTGATCTCATCCAAGATGAACTAAGTTTGGTTCGTTGAAATGCTAACGGCCAGTTGGTCAAAAAGA
AACTTCCAAAAGTCGGCATACCGTTTGTCTTGTTTGGTATTGATTGACGAATGCTCAAAAATAATCTCAT
TAATGCTTAGCGCAGTCTCTCTATCGCTTCTGAACCCCGGTGCACCTGTGCCGAAACGCAAATGGGGAAA
CACCCGCTTTTTGGATGATTATGCATTGTCTCCACATTGTATGCTTCCAAGATTCTGGTGGGAATACTGC
TGATAGCCTAACGTTCATGATCAAAATTTAACTGTTCTAACCCCTACTTGACAGCAATATATAAACAGAA
GGAAGCTGCCCTGTCTTAAACCTTTTTTTTTATCATCATTATTAGCTTACTTTCATAATTGCGACTGGTT
CCAATTGACAAGCTTTTGATTTTAACGACTTTTAACGACAACTTGAGAAGATCAAAAAACAACTAATTAT
TCGAAACGAGGGTACCCAATTGATTAAGTTCAGTGAAATTTCAAACCGCTATACACAACAGGACAACTTT
GAGTTTAGAAAAATCCGATGTAGTGTAACGGCTAGCACGGTCCGCTTTCACCGGGCAGACCCGGGTTCGA
CTCCCGGCATCGGAGTTTATTTTTCCATTTCGTTCTTTAGAGTATTCTCCTCAGCATGCCCCCCTGAATT
TTTCCTTTTTTCCATGTGTCCCATTTTTCCACTTTTTTTACAGTTTTCCTCGTGATGTTAATTGGCTACA
CAAAAGCTGCCACACGAAACCTTAATCACGAAAAACTATACAGCCTTCACTAATCCGTAGCCCCATAATA
TGTTGTCCACGTGCTGTTGGGTACTACCTGTAGACTCTCATACCCCACTCCGTCTTTCTCCAACAATTAA
CGCAGTACCGAGATTTATCAGCAGACTCAAATTGGGCAAACTCTGTATTTTTCCTTGCCCGCATAATTTA
TGGGTCTCAGGCCTCCACGTTTCCTGTTTACTTGAAGAATATTGGCTGCGGAAAAAGTGGTAAGGACAAC
CCCCTTTTAATTGGATCCAGTTTTTCCGAAATGTTCCGATCCGTACGTCATCTCCGAAGCCGTACATTTT
CACTCAATCTACGTAGCTTTGGACTCAGCGCTCCTGGAATTGCCAGGACAGTTTACTTGAGTTGATATTC
CCTTGTAGATTGTGTGCTTCTTTTTCCAAAATTTGAGGCTTCGTTTGAAAAGTGGAATCTGGTCGCTAGA
TCACTTCATGCCTATTTTTCACGGAAAAATAAGTGGTACTATGCACCCCTTAAACCTAAAGAAAAACGGA
AAAATTACCCCAAAACCTGGTGATGTTTTTCGCCCCTTTCTTTTTATCCGAGTTTTTCTTTTTTCTTGTC
TGCCAAATTCCTCTCCTGACCTTAGCGTCCCCGGAAAAAATTAACTACTTAAGGACCGAATGAGCCCCAG
CTTTTCCCCTTCTCTTCATTATTCCCCATAATATAATGAATTCACCATGGGTTCTAAAGGTGAAGAATTA
TTCACTGGTGTTGTCCCAATTTTGGTTGAATTAGATGGTGATGTTAATGGTCACAAATTTTCTGTCTCCG
GTGAAGGTGAAGGTGATGCTACTTACGGTAAATTGACCTTAAAATTTATTTGTACTACTGGTAAATTGCC
AGTTCCATGGCCAACCTTAGTCACTACTTTCGGTTATGGTGTTCAATGTTTTGCGAGATACCCAGATCAT
ATGAAACAACATGACTTTTTCAAGTCTGCCATGCCAGAAGGTTATGTTCAAGAAAGAACTATTTTTTTCA
AAGATGACGGTAACTACAAGACCAGAGCTGAAGTCAAGTTTGAAGGTGATACCTTAGTTAATAGAATCGA
ATTAAAAGGTATTGATTTTAAAGAAGATGGTAACATTTTAGGTCACAAATTGGAATACAACTATAACTCT
CACAATGTTTACATCATGGCTGACAAACAAAAGAATGGTATCAAAGTTAACTTCAAAATTAGACACAACA
TTGAAGATGGTTCTGTTCAATTAGCTGACCATTATCAACAAAATACTCCAATTGGTGATGGTCCAGTCTT
GTTACCAGACAACCATTACTTATCCACTCAATCTGCCTTATCCAAAGATCCAAACGAAAAGAGAGACCAC
ATGGTCTTGTTAGAATTTGTTACTGCTGCTGGTATTACCCATGGTATGGATGAATTGTACAAATAGCATC
ATCATCATCATCATTGAGTTTGTAGCCTTAGACATGACTGTTCCTCAGTTCAAGTTGGGCACTTACGAGA
AGACCGGTCTTGCTAGATTCTAATCAAGAGGATGTCAGAATGCCATTTGCCTGAGAGATGCAGGCTTCAT
TTTTGATACTTTTTTATTTGTAACCTATATAGTATAGGATTTTTTTTGTCATTTTGTTTCTTCTCGTACG
AGCTTGCTCCTGATCAGCCTATCTCGCAGCTGATGAATATCTTGTGGTAGGGGTTTGGGAAAATCATTCG
AGTTTGATGTTTTTCTTGGTATTTCCCACTCCTCTTCAGAGTACAGAAGATTAAGTGAGACCTTCGTTTG
TGCGGATCCCCCACACACCATAGCTTCAAAATGTTTCTACTCCTTTTTTACTCTTCCAGATTTTCTCGGA
CTCCGCGCATCGCCGTACCACTTCAAAACACCCAAGCACAGCATACTAAATTTCCCCTCTTTCTTCCTCT
AGGGTGTCGTTAATTACCCGTACTAAAGGTTTGGAAAAGAAAAAAGAGACCGCCTCGTTTCTTTTTCTTC
GTCGAAAAAGGCAATAAAAATTTTTATCACGTTTCTTTTTCTTGAAAATTTTTTTTTTTGATTTTTTTCT
CTTTCGATGACCTCCCATTGATATTTAAGTTAATAAACGGTCTTCAATTTCTCAAGTTTCAGTTTCATTT
TTCTTGTTCTATTACAACTTTTTTTACTTCTTGCTCATTAGAAAGAAAGCATAGCAATCTAATCTAAGGG
CGGTGTTGACAATTAATCATCGGCATAGTATATCGGCATAGTATAATACGACAAGGTGAGGAACTAAACC
ATGGCCAAGTTGACCAGTGCCGTTCCGGTGCTCACCGCGCGCGACGTCGCCGGAGCGGTCGAGTTCTGGA
CCGACCGGCTCGGGTTCTCCCGGGACTTCGTGGAGGACGACTTCGCCGGTGTGGTCCGGGACGACGTGAC
CCTGTTCATCAGCGCGGTCCAGGACCAGGTGGTGCCGGACAACACCCTGGCCTGGGTGTGGGTGCGCGGC
CTGGACGAGCTGTACGCCGAGTGGTCGGAGGTCGTGTCCACGAACTTCCGGGACGCCTCCGGGCCGGCCA
TGACCGAGATCGGCGAGCAGCCGTGGGGGCGGGAGTTCGCCCTGCGCGACCCGGCCGGCAACTGCGTGCA
CTTCGTGGCCGAGGAGCAGGACTGACACGTCCGACGCGGCCCGACGGGTCCGAGGCCTCGGAGATCCGTC
CCCCTTTTCCTTTGTCGATATCATGTAATTAGTTATGTCACGCTTACATTCACGCCCTCCCCCCACATCC
GCTCTAACCGAAAAGGAAGGAGTTAGACAACCTGAAGTCTAGGTCCCTATTTATTTTTTTATAGTTATGT
TAGTATTAAGAACGTTATTTATATTTCAAATTTTTCTTTTTTTTCTGTACAGACGCGTGTACGCATGTAA
CATTATACTGAAAACCTTGCTTGAGAAGGTTTTGGGACGCTCGAAGGCTTTAATTTGCAAGCTGGAGACC
AACATGTGAGCAAAAGGCCAGCAAAAGGCCAGGAACCGTAAAAAGGCCGCGTTGCTGGCGTTTTTCCATA
GGCTCCGCCCCCCTGACGAGCATCACAAAAATCGACGCTCAAGTCAGAGGTGGCGAAACCCGACAGGACT
ATAAAGATACCAGGCGTTTCCCCCTGGAAGCTCCCTCGTGCGCTCTCCTGTTCCGACCCTGCCGCTTACC
GGATACCTGTCCGCCTTTCTCCCTTCGGGAAGCGTGGCGCTTTCTCATAGCTCACGCTGTAGGTATCTCA
GTTCGGTGTAGGTCGTTCGCTCCAAGCTGGGCTGTGTGCACGAACCCCCCGTTCAGCCCGACCGCTGCGC
CTTATCCGGTAACTATCGTCTTGAGTCCAACCCGGTAAGACACGACTTATCGCCACTGGCAGCAGCCACT
GGTAACAGGATTAGCAGAGCGAGGTATGTAGGCGGTGCTACAGAGTTCTTGAAGTGGTGGCCTAACTACG
GCTACACTAGAAGAACAGTATTTGGTATCTGCGCTCTGCTGAAGCCAGTTACCTTCGGAAAAAGAGTTGG
TAGCTCTTGATCCGGCAAACAAACCACCGCTGGTAGCGGTGGTTTTTTTGTTTGCAAGCAGCAGATTACG
CGCAGAAAAAAAGGATCTCAAGAAGATCCTTTGATCTTTTCTACGGGGTCTGA
